>Addgene plasmid #61957 | 4QNS | depositor partial sequence | sequence record 101248 | Insert DNA Sequence
[315 nt withheld, positions 1-315]
