>Addgene plasmid #61957 | 4QNS | addgene partial sequence | sequence record 102023 | T7 5'-TAATACGACTCACTATAGGG-3'
AGATATACCATGCATCATCATCATCATCACAGCAGCGGCAGAGAAAACTTGTATTTCCAGGGC
[315 nt withheld, positions 64-378]
TGATGACGAAGCTTGCGGCCGCACTCGAGGATCCGGCTGCTAACAAAGCCCGAAAGGAAGCTGAGTTGGC
TGCTGCCACCGCTGAGCAATAACTAGCATAACCCCTTGGGGCCTCTAAACGGGTCTTGAGGGGTTTTTTG
CTGAAAGGAGGAACTATATCCGGATATCCCGCAAGAGGCCCGGCAGTACCGGCATAACCAAGCCTATGCC
TACAGCATCCAGGGTGACGGTGCCGAGGATGACGATGAGCGCATTGTTAGATTTCATACACGGTGCCTGA
CTGCGTTAGCAATTTAACTGTGATAAACTACCGCATTAAAGCTTATCGATGATAAGCTGTCAAACATGAG
AATTCTTGAAGACGAAAGGGCCTCGTGATACGCCTATTTTTATAGGTTAATGTCATG
