>Addgene plasmid #61957 | 4QNS | addgene partial sequence | sequence record 102025 | T7term 5'-GCTAGTTATTGCTCAGCGG-3'
AGCAGCCGGGATCCTCGAGTGCGGCCGCAAGCTTCGTCATCA
[315 nt withheld, positions 43-357]
GCCCTGGAAATACAAGTTTTCTCTGCCGCTGCTGTGATGATGATGATGATGCATGGTATATCTCCTTCTT
AAAGTTAAACAAAATTATTTCTAGAGGGGAATTGTTATCCGCTCACAATTCCCCTATAGTGAGTCGTATT
AATTTCGCGGGATCGAGATCTCGATCCTCTACGCCGGACGCATCGTGGCCGGCATCACCGGCGCCACAGG
TGCGGTTGCTGGCGCCTATATCGCCGACATCACCGATGGGGAAGATCGGGCTCGCCACTTCGGGCTCATG
AGCGCTTGTTTCGGCGTGGGTATGGTGGCAGGCCCCGTGGCCGGGGGACTGTTGGGCGCCATCTCCTTGC
ATGCACCATTCCTTGCGGCGGCGGTGCTCAACGGCCTCAACCTACTACTGGGCTGCTTCCTAATGCAGGA
GTCGC
