[The description below was written by a language model from this plasmid's Addgene catalogue record.]
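Description:
4QNS is a bacterial expression plasmid built on the pET15-MHL backbone, a pET-type vector designed for producing recombinant protein in E. coli for structural biology. It is maintained as a high-copy plasmid under ampicillin selection. The record gives no feature table, so details such as the origin of replication and terminator are not explicitly listed, although the use of T7 and T7-terminator sequencing primers is consistent with a standard pET expression cassette.

The insert is a 315 bp fragment from the Plasmodium falciparum gene PF08_0034, the parasite's GCN5 homologue, introduced by ligation-independent cloning. The record notes that the insert may not represent the full open reading frame, and its small size indicates a single-domain fragment rather than the whole protein. The record does not name the domain, and the mutation field only refers to the depositor comments, which do not specify any sequence changes. Expression is driven by a T7-lacO promoter, so transcription depends on T7 RNA polymerase supplied by a suitable expression host and is held in check by the lac repressor until induction. The backbone supplies an N-terminal tag comprising a hexahistidine stretch for metal-affinity purification, followed by a short linker and a TEV protease recognition site that allows the tag to be removed after purification.

The construct was made to produce protein for structure determination, and it is associated with two deposited structures in the Protein Data Bank, 4QNS and 5TPX. It is suited to preparing this PfGCN5 fragment for crystallography, biophysical analysis or ligand-binding studies.
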