Addgene plasmid #61957: 4QNS
Purpose: Bacterial expression for structure determination; may not be full ORF
Depositing lab: Cheryl Arrowsmith. Depositing organization: University of Toronto.
Backbone
  Vector backbone: pET15-MHL
  Backbone manufacturer: Addgene Plasmid 26093
  Vector type: Bacterial Expression
Growth in bacteria
  Bacterial resistance: Ampicillin, 100 μg/mL
  Growth temperature: 37°C
  Growth strain: DH5alpha
  Copy number: High Copy
Gene/Insert
  Gene/Insert name: PF08_0034:MAC04J-B11:C229648 (alt names: PDB ID: 4QNS, 5TPX; PP-GCN5)
  Species: Plasmodium falciparum
  Insert size (bp): 315
  Mutation: See comments
  Promoter: T7-lacO
  Tag / fusion protein: MHHHHHHSSGRENLYFQG (N terminal on backbone)
  Cloning method: Ligation Independent Cloning
  Sequencing primers: 5′ T7; 3′ T7 Terminal
Terms and licenses: Academic/Nonprofit Terms; Industry Terms: Not Available to Industry
Depositor comments: SGC links 4QNS http://www.thesgc.org/structures/4QNS/ 5TPX http://www.thesgc.org/structures/5TPX/
How to cite: 4QNS was a gift from Cheryl Arrowsmith (Addgene plasmid # 61957 ; http://n2t.net/addgene:61957 ; RRID:Addgene_61957)
